>Addgene plasmid #64211 | pBa-KIF5C 559-tdTomato-FKBP | depositor full sequence | sequence record 107628 | pBa-KIF5C 559-tdTomato-FKBP sequence 9444 bps
TTAGTGCATGCATACCCCTCGGTGTTATTGCTGCTCTGTGCACGCACGCTCATTGTATCACTTCATCCCA
GTGCATGCACTCACACTGGAGCGATTGCTGCTCGGTGCACGCACACTCATTGTATCACGTCAGCTCAGTG
GCTGCACGCACACCGGTGTTATTGCTGCTCGGTGCGTGCATGCACATCAGTGTCGCTGCAGCTCAGTGCA
TGCACGCTCATTGCCCATCGCTATCCCTGCCTCTCCTGCTGGCGCTCCCCGGGAGGTGACTTCAAGGGGA
CCGCAGGACCACCTCGGGGGTGGGGGGAGGGCTGCACACGCGGACCCCGCTCCCCCTCCCCAACAAAGCA
CTGTGGAATCAAAAAGGGGGGAGGGGGGATGGAGGGGCGCGTCACACCCCCGCCCCACACCCTCACCTCG
AGGTGAGCCCCACGTTCTGCTTCACTCTCCCCATCTCCCCCCCCTCCCCACCCCCAATTTTGTATTTATT
TATTTTTTAATTATTTTGTGCAGCGATGGGGGCGGGGGGGGGGGGGGCGCGCGCCAGGCGGGGCGGGGCG
GGGCGAGGGGCGGGGCGGGGCGAGGCGGAGAGGTGCGGCGGCAGCCAATCAGAGCGGCGCGCTCCGAAAG
TTTCCTTTTATGGCGAGGCGGCGGCGGCGGCGGCCCTATAAAAAGCGAAGCGCGCGGCGGGCGGGAGTCG
CTGCGTTGCCTTCGCCCCGTGCCCCGCTCCGCGCCGCCTCGCGCCGCCCGCCCCGGCTCTGACTGACCGC
GTTACTCCCACAGGTGAGCGGGCGGGACGGCCCTTCTCCTCCGGGCTGTAATTAGCGCTTGGTTTAATGA
CGGCTCGTTTCTTTTCTGTGGCTGCGTGAAAGCCTTAAAGGGCTCCGGGAGGGCCCTTTGTGCGGGGGGG
AGCGGCTCGGGGGGTGCGTGCGTGTGTGTGTGCGTGGGGAGCGCCGCGTGCGGCCCGCGCTGCCCGGCGG
CTGTGAGCGCTGCGGGCGCGGCGCGGGGCTTTGTGCGCTCCGCGTGTGCGCGAGGGGAGCGCGGCCGGGG
GCGGTGCCCCGCGGTGCGGGGGGGCTGCGAGGGGAACAAAGGCTGCGTGCGGGGTGTGTGCGTGGGGGGG
TGAGCAGGGGGTGTGGGCGCGGCGGTCGGGCTGTAACCCCCCCCTGCACCCCCCTCCCCGAGTTGCTGAG
CACGGCCCGGCTTCGGGTGCGGGGCTCCGTGCGGGGCGTGGCGCGGGGCTCGCCGTGCCGGGCGGGGGGT
GGCGGCAGGTGGGGGTGCCGGGCGGGGCGGGGCCGCCTCGGGCCGGGGAGGGCTCGGGGGAGGGGCGCGG
CGGCCCCGGAGCGCCGGCGGCTGTCGAGGCGCGGCGAGCCGCAGCCATTGCCTTTTATGGTAATCGTGCG
AGAGGGCGCAGGGACTTCCTTTGTCCCAAATCTGGCGGAGCCGAAATCTGGGAGGCGCCGCCGCACCCCC
TCTAGCGGGCGCGGGCGAAGCGGTGCGGCGCCGGCAGGAAGGAAATGGGCGGGGAGGGCCTTCGTGCGTC
GCCGCGCCGCCGTCCCCTTCTCCATCTCCAGCCTCGGGGCTGCCGCAGGGGGACGGCTGCCTTCGGGGGG
GACGGGGCAGGGCGGGGTTCGGCTTCTGGCGTGTGACCGGCGGGGTTTATATCTTCCCTTCTCTGTTCCT
CCGCAGCCCCCAAGCTACCATGGCAGATCCAGCCGAATGCAGCATCAAAGTGATGTGCCGGTTCCGGCCC
CTCAACGAAGCTGAGATCCTCCGCGGGGACAAATTCATCCCCAAATTCAAAGGCGAGGAGACGGTGGTGA
TCGGGCAAGGGAAGCCGTATGTCTTTGACCGAGTTCTGCCGCCCAACACAACCCAGGAGCAGGTCTACAA
TGCCTGTGCGAAGCAGATTGTCAAAGATGTCCTCGAGGGTTACAATGGGACAATTTTTGCATACGGGCAG
ACTTCATCAGGAAAAACTCATACCATGGAGGGGAAGCTGCACGATCCTCAGCTTATGGGTATCATACCCA
GGATCGCACACGATATTTTCGATCACATCTATTCCATGGATGAGAACTTGGAGTTTCATATCAAGGTTTC
CTATTTTGAGATCTACTTGGACAAAATAAGGGACTTGCTTGACGTGTCCAAGACCAACTTGGCTGTTCAT
GAAGACAAAAACAGAGTCCCCTATGTAAAGGGGTGCACCGAGAGGTTTGTGTCAAGCCCGGAGGAGGTCA
TGGATGTGATCGATGAGGGCAAAGCAAACCGACATGTGGCTGTGACAAACATGAACGAACACAGCTCCAG
GAGTCACAGTATCTTCCTGATTAACATTAAACAAGAGAATGTGGAGACTGAAAAAAAACTCAGCGGGAAG
CTGTATTTGGTTGATTTGGCTGGGAGTGAAAAGGTCAGCAAAACTGGTGCCGAGGGAGCTGTTCTTGATG
AAGCTAAAAATATCAACAAGTCTTTGTCTGCTCTTGGAAATGTGATCTCTGCCTTGGCAGAAGGGACAAA
AACACATGTGCCATACCGGGACAGCAAGATGACTCGGATTCTCCAGGACTCTCTGGGTGGGAACTGCAGG
ACCACCATTGTCATTTGCTGTTCTCCTTCAGTCTTCAATGAGGCTGAGACCAAGTCCACGCTGATGTTTG
GACAGAGAGCAAAGACCATCAAGAATACAGTCTCTGTGAACTTGGAACTAACAGCAGAAGAATGGAAGAA
GAAATATGAAAAAGAGAAAGAGAAGAATAAGGCCCTGAAGAGTGTCATCCAGCATCTGGAGGTGGAGCTG
AACAGGTGGAGGAACGGGGAAGCTGTGCCTGAGGATGAACAGATCAGTGCCAAGGACCAGAAGAACCTGG
AGCCCTGCGACAACACACCCATCATAGACAACATCACACCTGTGGTTGACGGCATCTCTGCTGAGAAAGA
GAAGTATGACGAGGAAATCACCAGTCTGTACCGACAGCTGGATGACAAGGACGATGAAATTAACCAGCAG
AGCCAGCTGGCTGAAAAGCTGAAGCAACAGATGTTGGATCAGGACGAGCTTCTAGCTTCCACCAGAAGGG
ACTACGAGAAAATCCAGGAGGAGCTGACCCGCCTCCAGATTGAAAACGAGGCGGCTAAAGACGAGGTGAA
GGAGGTCCTCCAGGCCCTGGAGGAGCTGGCTGTCAATTACGACCAGAAGTCACAGGAAGTGGAGGACAAG
ACCCGGGCCAACGAGCAACTGACCGATGAGCTGGCCCAGAAAACGACGACACTGACAACCACCCAGCGGG
AGCTGAGTCAGCTACAGGAGCTTAGCAACCACCAGAAGAAGAGGGCCACGGAGATCCTGAACCTGCTTCT
CAAGGATCTGGGCGAGCTTGGCGCGCCTAGGCCTACCATGGTGAGCAAGGGCGAGGAGGTCATCAAAGAG
TTCATGCGCTTCAAGGTGCGCATGGAGGGCTCCATGAACGGCCACGAGTTCGAGATCGAGGGCGAGGGCG
AGGGCCGCCCCTACGAGGGCACCCAGACCGCCAAGCTGAAGGTGACCAAGGGCGGCCCCCTGCCCTTCGC
CTGGGACATCCTGTCCCCCCAGTTCATGTACGGCTCCAAGGCGTACGTGAAGCACCCCGCCGACATCCCC
GATTACAAGAAGCTGTCCTTCCCCGAGGGCTTCAAGTGGGAGCGCGTGATGAACTTCGAGGACGGCGGTC
TGGTGACCGTGACCCAGGACTCCTCCCTGCAGGACGGCACGCTGATCTACAAGGTGAAGATGCGCGGCAC
CAACTTCCCCCCCGACGGCCCCGTAATGCAGAAGAAGACCATGGGCTGGGAGGCCTCCACCGAGCGCCTG
TACCCCCGCGACGGCGTGCTGAAGGGCGAGATCCACCAGGCCCTGAAGCTGAAGGACGGCGGCCACTACC
TGGTGGAGTTCAAGACCATCTACATGGCCAAGAAGCCCGTGCAACTGCCCGGCTACTACTACGTGGACAC
CAAGCTGGACATCACCTCCCACAACGAGGACTACACCATCGTGGAACAGTACGAGCGCTCCGAGGGCCGC
CACCACCTGTTCCTGGGGCATGGCACCGGCAGCACCGGCAGCGGCAGCTCCGGCACCGCCTCCTCCGAGG
ACAACAACATGGCCGTCATCAAAGAGTTCATGCGCTTCAAGGTGCGCATGGAGGGCTCCATGAACGGCCA
CGAGTTCGAGATCGAGGGCGAGGGCGAGGGCCGCCCCTACGAGGGCACCCAGACCGCCAAGCTGAAGGTG
ACCAAGGGCGGCCCCCTGCCCTTCGCCTGGGACATCCTGTCCCCCCAGTTCATGTACGGCTCCAAGGCGT
ACGTGAAGCACCCCGCCGACATCCCCGATTACAAGAAGCTGTCCTTCCCCGAGGGCTTCAAGTGGGAGCG
CGTGATGAACTTCGAGGACGGCGGTCTGGTGACCGTGACCCAGGACTCCTCCCTGCAGGACGGCACGCTG
ATCTACAAGGTGAAGATGCGCGGCACCAACTTCCCCCCCGACGGCCCCGTAATGCAGAAGAAGACCATGG
GCTGGGAGGCCTCCACCGAGCGCCTGTACCCCCGCGACGGCGTGCTGAAGGGCGAGATCCACCAGGCCCT
GAAGCTGAAGGACGGCGGCCGCTACCTGGTGGAGTTCAAGACCATCTACATGGCCAAGAAGCCCGTGCAA
CTGCCCGGCTACTACTACGTGGACACCAAGCTGGACATCACCTCCCACAACGAGGACTACACCATCGTGG
AACAGTACGAGCGCTCCGAGGGCCGCCACCACCTGTTCCTGTACGGCATGGACGAGCTGTACAAGCGGAC
CGTCTCTAGAGGAGTGCAGGTGGAAACCATCTCCCCAGGAGACGGGCGCACCTTCCCCAAGCGCGGCCAG
ACCTGCGTGGTGCACTACACCGGGATGCTTGAAGATGGAAAGAAATTTGATTCCTCCCGGGACAGAAACA
AGCCCTTTAAGTTTATGCTAGGCAAGCAGGAGGTGATCCGAGGCTGGGAAGAAGGGGTTGCCCAGATGAG
TGTGGGTCAGAGAGCCAAACTGACTATATCTCCAGATTATGCCTATGGTGCCACTGGGCACCCAGGCATC
ATCCCACCACATGCCACTCTCGTCTTCGATGTGGAGCTTCTAAAACTGGAAACTAGTTATTGAGGATCAT
AATCAGCCATATCACATCTGTAGAGGTTTTACTTGCTTTAAAAAACCTCCCACACCTCCCCCTGAACCTG
AAACATAAAATGAATGCAATTGTTGTTGTTAACTTGTTTATTGCAGCTTATAATGGTTACAAATAAAGCA
ATAGCATCACAAATTTCACAAATAAAGCATTTTTTTCACTGCATTCTAGTTGTGGTTTGTCCAAACTCAT
CAATGTATCTTATCATGTCTGGATCCCCGGGTACCGAGCTCGAATTCGTAATCATGGTCATAGCTGTTTC
CTGTGTGAAATTGTTATCCGCTCACAATTCCACACAACATACGAGCCGGAAGCATAAAGTGTAAAGCCTG
GGGTGCCTAATGAGTGAGCTAACTCACATTAATTGCGTTGCGCTCACTGCCCGCTTTCCAGTCGGGAAAC
CTGTCGTGCCAGCTGCATTAATGAATCGGCCAACGCGCGGGGAGAGGCGGTTTGCGTATTGGGCGCTCTT
CCGCTTCCTCGCTCACTGACTCGCTGCGCTCGGTCGTTCGGCTGCGGCGAGCGGTATCAGCTCACTCAAA
GGCGGTAATACGGTTATCCACAGAATCAGGGGATAACGCAGGAAAGAACATGTGAGCAAAAGGCCAGCAA
AAGGCCAGGAACCGTAAAAAGGCCGCGTTGCTGGCGTTTTTCCATAGGCTCCGCCCCCCTGACGAGCATC
ACAAAAATCGACGCTCAAGTCAGAGGTGGCGAAACCCGACAGGACTATAAAGATACCAGGCGTTTCCCCC
TGGAAGCTCCCTCGTGCGCTCTCCTGTTCCGACCCTGCCGCTTACCGGATACCTGTCCGCCTTTCTCCCT
TCGGGAAGCGTGGCGCTTTCTCATAGCTCACGCTGTAGGTATCTCAGTTCGGTGTAGGTCGTTCGCTCCA
AGCTGGGCTGTGTGCACGAACCCCCCGTTCAGCCCGACCGCTGCGCCTTATCCGGTAACTATCGTCTTGA
GTCCAACCCGGTAAGACACGACTTATCGCCACTGGCAGCAGCCACTGGTAACAGGATTAGCAGAGCGAGG
TATGTAGGCGGTGCTACAGAGTTCTTGAAGTGGTGGCCTAACTACGGCTACACTAGAAGGACAGTATTTG
GTATCTGCGCTCTGCTGAAGCCAGTTACCTTCGGAAAAAGAGTTGGTAGCTCTTGATCCGGCAAACAAAC
CACCGCTGGTAGCGGTGGTTTTTTTGTTTGCAAGCAGCAGATTACGCGCAGAAAAAAAGGATCTCAAGAA
GATCCTTTGATCTTTTCTACGGGGTCTGACGCTCAGTGGAACGAAAACTCACGTTAAGGGATTTTGGTCA
TGAGATTATCAAAAAGGATCTTCACCTAGATCCTTTTAAATTAAAAATGAAGTTTTAAATCAATCTAAAG
TATATATGAGTAAACTTGGTCTGACAGTTACCAATGCTTAATCAGTGAGGCACCTATCTCAGCGATCTGT
CTATTTCGTTCATCCATAGTTGCCTGACTCCCCGTCGTGTAGATAACTACGATACGGGAGGGCTTACCAT
CTGGCCCCAGTGCTGCAATGATACCGCGAGACCCACGCTCACCGGCTCCAGATTTATCAGCAATAAACCA
GCCAGCCGGAAGGGCCGAGCGCAGAAGTGGTCCTGCAACTTTATCCGCCTCCATCCAGTCTATTAATTGT
TGCCGGGAAGCTAGAGTAAGTAGTTCGCCAGTTAATAGTTTGCGCAACGTTGTTGCCATTGCTACAGGCA
TCGTGGTGTCACGCTCGTCGTTTGGTATGGCTTCATTCAGCTCCGGTTCCCAACGATCAAGGCGAGTTAC
ATGATCCCCCATGTTGTGCAAAAAAGCGGTTAGCTCCTTCGGTCCTCCGATCGTTGTCAGAAGTAAGTTG
GCCGCAGTGTTATCACTCATGGTTATGGCAGCACTGCATAATTCTCTTACTGTCATGCCATCCGTAAGAT
GCTTTTCTGTGACTGGTGAGTACTCAACCAAGTCATTCTGAGAATAGTGTATGCGGCGACCGAGTTGCTC
TTGCCCGGCGTCAATACGGGATAATACCGCGCCACATAGCAGAACTTTAAAAGTGCTCATCATTGGAAAA
CGTTCTTCGGGGCGAAAACTCTCAAGGATCTTACCGCTGTTGAGATCCAGTTCGATGTAACCCACTCGTG
CACCCAACTGATCTTCAGCATCTTTTACTTTCACCAGCGTTTCTGGGTGAGCAAAAACAGGAAGGCAAAA
TGCCGCAAAAAAGGGAATAAGGGCGACACGGAAATGTTGAATACTCATACTCTTCCTTTTTCAATATTAT
TGAAGCATTTATCAGGGTTATTGTCTCATGAGCGGATACATATTTGAATGTATTTAGAAAAATAAACAAA
TAGGGGTTCCGCGCACATTTCCCCGAAAAGTGCCACCTGACGTCTAAGAAACCATTATTATCATGACATT
AACCTATAAAAATAGGCGTATCACGAGGCCCTTTCGTCTCGCGCGTTTCGGTGATGACGGTGAAAACCTC
TGACACATGCAGCTCCCGGAGACGGTCACAGCTTGTCTGTAAGCGGATGCCGGGAGCAGACAAGCCCGTC
AGGGCGCGTCAGCGGGTGTTGGCGGGTGTCGGGGTTGGCTTAACTATGCGGCATCAGAGCAGATTGTACT
GAGAGTGCACCATATGCGGTGTGAAATACCGCACAGATGCGTAAGGAGAAAATACCGCATCAGGCGCCAT
TCGCCATTCAGGCTGCGCAACTGTTGGGAAGGGCGATCGGTGCGGGCCTCTTCGCTATTACGCCAGCTGG
CGAAAGGGGGATGTGCTGCAAGGCGATTAAGTTGGGTAACGCCAGGGTTTTCCCAGTCACGACGTTGTAA
AACGACGGCCAGTGCCAAGTTGGGATCTTTGCATTGGCCCACGGCTCTCAGGATGGGGATGCTCCCCTTC
AGCACCCGGTTCCCCTTGGAAACTGATGGTCCTGGCTCTGTGGCATGGCAGTGGCACTGTGAGGAGCCCC
TACCAGCAGCACACAGTGGGTTTGGCACTGCCACGCTCCGGATGCCGCGCTCTGATCCAACCCCATAATC
AAGGGAACCCGAATTGCCCCATCATTGCCCCCACCACCCCCATCCTGCCGGGCCCTCACACCCCACGCTG
CCTTGTGGTGACATTCCCCAGCCCAAACCCACGGCTTCATGGCTACCGCGGGGCATTTCCCATTGCCGCC
CCATTATCAGCTCTGCACACCTCCCGCTGTACCCATGCCTCGTGGCTGCCCTTCTTTGACGTATAATCTT
CTAATTAATACCCGGCCTTGTCAAAGTGGAGCACAAACGTTAATTAATTCCCCAGCAGGCAGGTAATTAA
CAGTGTGACTCCCTTTTTGCTGCGAGTGGGGCTGATACAGAGAGATGTGGCACTATGGAGCCCACGGGGT
CCTGGCACTGGGTGCCCACGGAGGTCCCCATGTGCTGCAGTGTCACCGCCTCCGAGGTGACAGTATTGTC
CCTGCGGTGTCCCTGCAGCTCAGCTCTGTCCACAGGGCCACCTCCAGTTTGGAGGGGACACAATGCAGCC
CCGATGCAACCCATCCTCGCAGCATCCCAGGGACAAAGACCCCACTGCAAGACCGCACACAGGGCTGGGT
CCCGCTCCCCTAATATCTACAGTGCTTTTGCATGGCCCCTTAATCAATGCAGTTAATCAGCATGCGCTCA
TGCACCGCTCTGGAGCTGCAAAGCCCCTCGCAGCGCTGCTCACCAACACCGCGCACCGCCCCGGCCCAGC
CTGCAGCACGCGCTGCAAACAGGAAAGAAACAAAATATTGCCCAAATGTAGGCAAAGGCATTCGGCTGCC
TTGACCTCCGCCGGGCCGGGCCCTGCCTGACTCAGCTCCTTACTCAGCGCTCGCTTCCTCCCTCCGGCTG
CCACCGCCGCAGCGCACACCCTGACAAAGAGTGGCCCTTAACGGGCTCTGAGGTGCACCCAGCAGTGCAC
TCAGCAGTCCAAGGGCCGGCCTGGAGGTTTGCACCGCTACGTGCTGACATTAGCATTGAACTTGGCCCTG
GGTAGTGCTGCAGGCCGGGCGGGGTGGGTGTAGAGAGTGCAGCGCGCGTTGCACCCGGTGCCCCTTCCCC
TCCCTTGCATCCCAGCAGGCTGCACCCCAGCACCAGGCCCGTGCATGCATGCTCCTGGTGTTATTGCAGC
CTGGTGCATGCATGCGTCTTAGTGGTGCAGCGCTGTGCATGCATCCTCCTTGGTGTGTAGCAGC
Features (pLannotate 1.2.2; 17 found; start..end, strand, type, name):
    418..693     +  promoter       chicken β-actin promoter: No description available
    694..1653    +  intron         chimeric intron: chimera between introns from chicken β-actin and rabbit β-globin
   1700..2416    +  CDS            Kif5c: KIF5C_RAT - Also known as Nkhc2. Experimental evidence at protein level: Swiss-Prot protein existence level 1. Involved in synaptic transmission (By similarity). Mediates dendritic trafficking of mRNAs (By similarity). Kinesin is a microtubule-associated force-producing protein that may play a role in organelle transport (By similarity). Required for anterograde axonal transportation of MAPK8IP3/JIP3 which is essential for MAPK8IP3/JIP3 function in axon elongation (PubMed:23576431). From Rattus norvegicus (Rat).
   3398..4825    +  CDS            tdTomato: tdTomato is a basic (constitutively fluorescent) orange fluorescent protein published in 2004, derived from Discosoma sp.. It is reported to be a somewhat slowly-maturing tandem dimer with low acid sensitivity.
   4841..5161    +  CDS            DmrB: F36V mutant of FK506-binding protein FKBP12 binds synthetic ligands that do not bind wild-type FKBP
   5175..5258    +  CDS            large T antigen (fragment): large T antigen from SV40 (simian virus 40)
   5281..5415    +  polyA_signal   SV40 poly(A) signal: SV40 polyadenylation signal
   5471..5487    -  protein_bind   lac operator: The lac repressor binds to the lac operator to inhibit transcription in E. coli. This inhibition can be relieved by adding lactose or isopropyl-β-D-thiogalactopyranoside (IPTG). lac repressor encoded by lacI
   5495..5525    -  promoter       lac promoter: promoter for the E. coli lac operon
   5540..5561    -  protein_bind   CAP binding site: CAP binding activates transcription in the presence of cAMP. E. coli catabolite activator protein
   5574..5666    -  CDS            lacI (fragment): lac repressor; lacI; The lac repressor binds to the lac operator to inhibit transcription in E. coli. This inhibition can be relieved by adding lactose or isopropyl-β-D-thiogalactopyranoside (IPTG).
   5849..6437    -  rep_origin     ori: high-copy-number ColE1/pMB1/pBR322/pUC origin of replication
   6608..7468    -  CDS            AmpR: β-lactamase; bla; confers resistance to ampicillin, carbenicillin, and related antibiotics
   7469..7573    -  promoter       AmpR promoter: bla
   7668..7703    +  CDS            rop (fragment): Rop protein, which maintains plasmids at low copy number; rop
   7806..7904    +  misc_feature   bom (fragment): basis of mobility region from pBR322
   7910..8064    -  CDS            lacZα (fragment): LacZα fragment of β-galactosidase; lacZ fragment
