[The description below was written by a language model from this plasmid's Addgene catalogue record and pLannotate feature annotations shown in this document.]
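Description:
pBa-KIF5C 559-tdTomato-FKBP is a 9.4 kb mammalian expression plasmid built on the pBa backbone, derived from an earlier pBa KIF5C 1-559 eGFP construct by removing GFP and adding a tdTomato-FKBP module. It is propagated in E. coli through a high-copy ColE1/pUC-type origin and selected with ampicillin via the β-lactamase gene. Remnants of lac regulatory elements, lacZα, rop and bom are leftovers of the cloning vector lineage. The depositors note that the pBa backbone is prone to recombination, which is why recombination-deficient or slower-growing strains are listed as suitable hosts and recombination-based cloning is discouraged.

Expression is driven by the chicken β-actin promoter followed by a chimeric chicken β-actin/rabbit β-globin intron, and is terminated by an SV40 polyadenylation signal. The payload is rat Kif5c truncated to amino acids 1-559, described in the record as the motor domain, and inserted between AscI and HpaI sites. The automated annotation marks only the first part of this coding region as Kif5c, but the gap up to tdTomato is consistent with the stated insert size. Fused to the C terminus are tdTomato, a bright orange-red tandem-dimer fluorescent protein, and an FKBP domain. The feature table identifies this domain as DmrB, the F36V variant of FKBP12 that binds synthetic ligands, whereas the catalogue entry simply calls it FKBP.

The fusion gives a fluorescently trackable kinesin-1 motor fragment carrying a chemically inducible dimerization handle. The associated publication title concerns an assay of binding between Rabs, kinesins and endosomal subpopulations, which suggests the FKBP tag is used for ligand-induced coupling of the motor to a partner protein. The record itself does not detail the partner or the ligand.
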