Addgene plasmid #64211: pBa-KIF5C 559-tdTomato-FKBP
Purpose: KIF5C motor protein aa1-559 with C-terminal tandem dimer Tomato and FKBP tags
Depositing lab: Gary Banker & Marvin Bentley. Publication: A novel assay reveals preferential binding between Rabs, kinesins, and specific endosomal subpopulations. Bentley M, Decker H, Luisi J, Banker G. J Cell Biol. 2015 Feb 2;208(3):273-281. Epub 2015 Jan 26. 10.1083/jcb.201408056 PubMed 25624392.
Backbone
  Vector backbone: pBa.KIF5C 1-559.eGFP
  Backbone manufacturer: Banker lab (Addgene plasmid #45059)
  Backbone size w/o insert (bp): 8410
  Total vector size (bp): 9444
  Modifications to backbone: GFP removed and tdTomato-FKBP added
  Vector type: Mammalian Expression
Growth in bacteria
  Bacterial resistance: Ampicillin, 100 μg/mL
  Growth temperature: 37°C
  Growth strain: Stbl3
  Copy number: High Copy
Gene/Insert
  Gene/Insert name: Kif5c (alt names: Kif5c560; kinesin family member 5C)
  Species: R. norvegicus (rat)
  Insert size (bp): 1676
  Mutation: motor domain aa1-559
  GenBank ID: NM_001107730.1
  Entrez Gene: Kif5c
  Promoter: chicken Beta Actin
  Tag / fusion protein: tdTomato (C terminal on insert); FKBP (C terminal on insert)
  Cloning method: Restriction Enzyme; 5′ cloning site AscI (not destroyed); 3′ cloning site HpaI (not destroyed)
  Sequencing primers: 5′ TTCGGCTTCTGGCGTGTGAC; 3′ GATGAGTTTGGACAAACCAC
Resource information
  A portion of this plasmid was derived from a plasmid made by: Kif 5c received from Bruce Schnapp, Oregon Health & Science University
Terms and licenses: Academic/Nonprofit Terms; Industry Terms: Not Available to Industry
Depositor comments: pBa vector is susceptable to recombination and should not be grown in fast growing bacteria or cloned using recombination. XL 10-Gold, Stbl3, OmniMax2, DH5alpha, and XL 1-Blue are suitable growth strains.
How to cite: pBa-KIF5C 559-tdTomato-FKBP was a gift from Gary Banker & Marvin Bentley (Addgene plasmid # 64211 ; http://n2t.net/addgene:64211 ; RRID:Addgene_64211)
