>Addgene plasmid #64211 | pBa-KIF5C 559-tdTomato-FKBP | addgene partial sequence | sequence record 114802 | SV40pA-R 5'-GAAATTTGTGATGCTATTGC-3'
ACAACAACAATTGCATTCATTTTATGTTTCAGGTTCAGGGGGAGGTGTGGGAGGTTTTTTAAAGCAAGTA
AAACCTCTACAGATGTGATATGGCTGATTATGATCCTCAATAACTAGTTTCCAGTTTTAGAAGCTCCACA
TCGAAGACGAGAGTGGCATGTGGTGGGATGATGCCTGGGTGCCCAGTGGCACCATAGGCATAATCTGGAG
ATATAGTCAGTTTGGCTCTCTGACCCACACTCATCTGGGCAACCCCTTCTTCCCAGCC
