>Addgene plasmid #64211 | pBa-KIF5C 559-tdTomato-FKBP | addgene partial sequence | sequence record 116283 | rKIF5C-F2 5'-GGAGCTGGCTGTCAATTACG-3'
ACGAGCAACTGACCGATGAGCTGGCCCAGAAAACGACGACACTGACAACCACCCAGCGGGAGCTGAGTCA
GCTACAGGAGCTTAGCAACCACCAGAAGAAGAGGGCCACGGAGATCCTGAACCTGCTTCTCAAGGATCTG
GGCGAGCTTGGCGCGCCTAGGCCTACCATGGTGAGCAAGGGCGAGGAGGTCATCAAAGAGTTCATGCGCT
TCAAGGTGCGCATGGAGGGCTCCATGAACGGCCACGAGTTCGAGATCGAGGGCGAGGGCGAGGGCCGCCC
CTACGAGGGCACCCAGACCGCCAAGCTGAAGGTGACCAAGGGCGGCCCCCTGCCCTTCGCCTGGGACATC
CTGTCCCCCCAGTTCATGTACGGCTCCAAGGCGTACGTGAAGCACCCCGCCGACATCCCCGATTACAAGA
AGCTGTCCTTCCCCGAGGGCTTCAAGTGGGAGCGCGTGATGAACTTCGAGGACGGCGGTCTGGTGACCGT
GACCCAGGACTCCTCCCTGC
